Addgene plasmid #134807: pED14xY-1
Purpose: IPTG inducible expression of Y-TAGA qtRNA
Depositing lab: Ahmed Badran. Depositing organization: Broad Institute. Publication: Multiplex suppression of four quadruplet codons via tRNA directed evolution. DeBenedictis EA, Carver GD, Chung CZ, Soll D, Badran AH. Nat Commun. 2021 Sep 29;12(1):5706. doi: 10.1038/s41467-021-25948-y. PubMed 34588441.
Backbone
  Vector backbone: RK2 SpecR
  Total vector size (bp): 3240
  Vector type: Bacterial Expression, Synthetic Biology
Growth in bacteria
  Bacterial resistance: Spectinomycin, 50 μg/mL
  Growth temperature: 37°C
  Growth strain: DH5alpha
  Growth instructions: Grow in glucose to suppress expression of qtRNA
  Copy number: Low Copy
Gene/Insert
  Gene/Insert name: Y-TAGA qtRNA
  Species: Synthetic
Terms and licenses: Academic/Nonprofit Terms; Industry Terms: Not Available to Industry
Depositor comments: The lacI repressor must also be expressed in order to make the ProK-LacI promoter IPTG-inducible. These can be provided by the host strain, or on another plasmid. For example, E coli S2060s (Addgene Bacterial strain #105064), encode lacI.
How to cite: pED14xY-1 was a gift from Ahmed Badran (Addgene plasmid # 134807 ; http://n2t.net/addgene:134807 ; RRID:Addgene_134807)
