[The description below was written by a language model from this plasmid's Addgene catalogue record and pLannotate feature annotations shown in this document.]
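Description:
pED14xY-1 is a small (3,240 bp), low-copy bacterial expression plasmid built on an RK2 (IncP) spectinomycin-resistance backbone and used in synthetic biology work on quadruplet-codon decoding in E. coli. Replication relies on the oriV origin together with the plasmid-encoded trfA gene, whose product binds and activates oriV. Selection is provided by an aadA aminoglycoside adenylyltransferase (annotated SmR) expressed from the bla (AmpR) promoter, conferring resistance to spectinomycin and streptomycin. An rrnB T1 terminator and a second putative bacterial terminator insulate the transcription units.

The payload is a synthetic quadruplet-decoding tRNA (qtRNA), Y-TAGA, meaning a tyrosine tRNA scaffold intended to read the four-base codon TAGA. The automated annotation labels this region as a fragment of supF, the E. coli amber-suppressor tyrosine tRNA, which is consistent with a tyrosine tRNA scaffold carrying an altered anticodon region, although the table does not resolve the specific changes. The qtRNA lies on the reverse strand downstream of a lac operator; the depositor describes the promoter as a ProK-LacI hybrid, though the promoter itself is not picked up as a separate feature. The plasmid does not carry lacI, so IPTG-inducible control requires the repressor to be supplied by the host strain or by a second plasmid. The record also indicates that glucose is used to suppress qtRNA expression during propagation.

The construct provides regulated expression of a single qtRNA, as part of a study using directed evolution of tRNAs to achieve multiplexed suppression of four quadruplet codons.
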