Features (pLannotate 1.2.2; 8 found; start..end, strand, type, name):
    192..236     -  terminator     rrnB T1 terminator: transcription terminator T1 from the E. coli rrnB gene
    252..741     +  rep_origin     oriV (fragment): incP origin of replication
    888..2036    +  CDS            trfA: trans-acting replication protein that binds to and activates oriV
   2066..2137    +  promoter       AmpR promoter: bla
   2138..2929    +  CDS            SmR: aminoglycoside adenylyltransferase (Murphy, 1985); aadA; confers resistance to spectinomycin and streptomycin
   3028..3057    -  terminator     bacterial terminator (fragment): putative bacterial transcription terminator
   3095..3180    -  tRNA           supF (fragment): E. coli amber-suppressor tyrosine tRNA
   3224..3240    -  protein_bind   lac operator: The lac repressor binds to the lac operator to inhibit transcription in E. coli. This inhibition can be relieved by adding lactose or isopropyl-β-D-thiogalactopyranoside (IPTG). lac repressor encoded by lacI
>Addgene plasmid #134807 | pED14xY-1 | addgene full sequence | sequence record 266462 | Addgene NGS Result
TTATCTTACTGCGCAGATACGCCCTCGTCAATCCCTTAATAGCAAAATGCCTTTTGATCGGCGAGAAAGT
CAGCAGGCCGCTTAGTTAGCCGTGCACTGATCATATCGTCAATTATTACCTCCACGGGGAGAGCCTGAGC
AAACTGGCCTCAGGCATTTGAGAAGCACAAGGGTCCCTAAGTCTCCTCAGCAAAACGAAAGGCCCAGTCT
TTCGACTGAGCCTTTCGTTTTATTTGACCGGATGTCCTCTTACTGACAGATGAGGGGCGGACGTTGACAC
TTGAGGGGCCGACTCACCCGGCGCGGCGTTGACAGATGAGGGGCAGGCTCGATTTCGGCCGGCGACGTGG
AGCTGGCCAGCCTCGCAAATCGGCGAAAACGCCTGATTTTACGCGAGTTTCCCACAGATGATGTGGACAA
GCCTGGGGATAAGTGCCCTGCGGTATTGACACTTGAGGGGCGCGACTACTGACAGATGAGGGGCGCGATC
CTTGACACTTGAGGGGCAGAGTGCTGACAGATGAGGGGCGCACCTATTGACATTTGAGGGGCTGTCCACA
GGCAGAAAATCCAGCATTTGCAAGGGTTTCCGCCCGTTTTTCGGCCACCGCTAACCTGTCTTTTAACCTG
CTTTTAAACCAATATTTATAAACCTTGTTTTTAACCAGGGCTGCGCCCTGTGCGCGTGACCGCGCACGCC
GAAGGGGGGTGCCCCCCCTTCTCGAACCCTCCCGGCCCGCTAACGCGGGCCTCCCATCCCCCCAGGGGCT
GCGCCCCTCGGCCGCGAACGGCCTCACCCCAAAAATGGAGGTTTCTCTTCTTTCACTTTACGGCTAGCTC
AGCCCTAGGTATTATGCTAGCAGCCCCATACGATATAAGGAGGGTGAATGAATCGGACGTTTGACCGGAA
GGCATACAGGCAAGAACTGATCGACGCGGGGTTTTCCGCCGAGGATGCCGAAACCATCGCAAGCCGCACC
GTCATGCGTGCGCCCCGCGAAACCTTCCAGTCCGTCGGCTCGATGGTCCAGCAAGCTACGGCCAAGATCG
AGCGCGACAGCGTGCAACTGGCTCCCCCTGCCCTGCCCGCGCCATCGGCCGCCGTGGAGCGTTCGCGTCG
TCTCGAACAGGAGGCGGCAGGTTTGGCGAAGTCGATGACCATCGACACGCGAGGAACTATGACGACCAAG
AAGCGAAAAACCGCCGGCGAGGACCTGGCAAAACAGGTCAGCGAGGCCAAGCAGGCCGCGTTGCTGAAAC
ACACGAAGCAGCAGATCAAGGAAATGCAGCTTTCCTTGTTCGATATTGCGCCGTGGCCGGACACGATGCG
AGCGATGCCAAACGACACGGCCCGCTCTGCCCTGTTCACCACGCGCAACAAGAAAATCCCGCGCGAGGCG
CTGCAAAACAAGGTCATTTTCCACGTCAACAAGGACGTGAAGATCACCTACACCGGCGTCGAGCTGCGGG
CCGACGATGACGAACTGGTGTGGCAGCAGGTGTTGGAGTACGCGAAGCGCACCCCTATCGGCGAGCCGAT
CACCTTCACGTTCTACGAGCTTTGCCAGGACCTGGGCTGGTCGATCAATGGCCGGTATTACACGAAGGCC
GAGGAATGCCTGTCGCGCCTACAGGCGACGGCGATGGGCTTCACGTCCGACCGCGTTGGGCACCTGGAAT
CGGTGTCGCTGCTGCACCGCTTCCGCGTCCTGGACCGTGGCAAGAAAACGTCCCGTTGCCAGGTCCTGAT
CGACGAGGAAATCGTCGTGCTGTTTGCTGGCGACCACTACACGAAATTCATATGGGAGAAGTACCGCAAG
CTGTCGCCGACGGCCCGACGGATGTTCGACTATTTCAGCTCGCACCGGGAGCCGTACCCGCTCAAGCTGG
AAACCTTCCGCCTCATGTGCGGATCGGATTCCACCCGCGTGAAGAAGTGGCGCGAGCAGGTCGGCGAAGC
CTGCGAAGAGTTGCGAGGCAGCGGCCTGGTGGAACACGCCTGGGTCAATGATGACCTGGTGCATTGCAAA
CGCTAGACGGCCTATTTGGCCTATTTTTCTAAATACATTCAAATATGTATCCGCTCATGAGACAATAACC
CTGATAAATGCTTCAATAATATTGAAAAAGGAAGAGTATGAGGGAAGCGGTGATCGCCGAAGTATCGACT
CAACTATCAGAGGTAGTTGGCGTCATCGAGCGCCATCTCGAACCGACGTTGCTGGCCGTACATTTGTACG
GCTCCGCAGTGGATGGCGGCCTGAAGCCACACAGTGATATTGATTTGCTGGTTACGGTGACCGTAAGGCT
TGATGAAACAACGCGGCGAGCTTTGATCAACGACCTTTTGGAAACTTCGGCTTCCCCTGGAGAGAGCGAG
ATTCTCCGCGCTGTAGAAGTCACCATTGTTGTGCACGACGACATCATTCCGTGGCGTTATCCAGCTAAGC
GCGAACTGCAATTTGGAGAATGGCAGCGCAATGACATTCTTGCAGGTATCTTCGAGCCAGCCACGATCGA
CATTGATCTGGCTATCTTGCTGACAAAAGCAAGAGAACATAGCGTTGCCTTGGTAGGTCCAGCGGCGGAG
GAACTCTTTGATCCGGTTCCTGAACAGGATCTATTTGAGGCGCTAAATGAAACCTTAACGCTATGGAACT
CGCCGCCCGACTGGGCTGGCGATGAGCGAAATGTAGTGCTTACGTTGTCCCGCATTTGGTACAGCGCAGT
AACCGGCAAAATCGCGCCGAAGGATGTCGCTGCCGACTGGGCAATGGAGCGCCTGCCGGCCCAGTATCAG
CCCGTCATACTTGAAGCTAGACAGGCTTATCTTGGACAAGAAGAAGATCGCTTGGCCTCGCGCGCAGATC
AGTTGGAAGAATTTGTCCACTACGTGAAAGGCGAGATCACCAAGGTAGTCGGCAAATAAACGCCATGGGC
ATTAAAAAATGCCCTCTTGGGTTATCAAGAGGGTCATTATATTTGCTGAGGAGTGCCGTTAATTAAGTCG
GATGAATGGCAGAAGCTTAAAAAAAATCCTTAGCTTTCGCTAAGGATCTGCAGGTCGACGGATCCTCCAT
CGCGTGGCCGAAATTGGTGGTGGGGGAAGGATTCGAACCTTCGAAGTCTGTGACGGCAGATTTAGAAGTC
TGCTCCCTTTGGCCGCTCGGGAACCCCACCGGACTTGATGGTGCCGACTAAAGGGACCCATCTTGTCTGC
TAATTGTTATCCGCTCACAA
